>Addgene plasmid #195720 | pUC57-mini v2-HF24_F6 | addgene full sequence | sequence record 385595 | Addgene NGS Result
CCAATGATGGTCTCGGAGGTTTTCCGCCAGACGCCACTGCTGCCAGGCGCTGATGTGCCCGGCTTCTGAC
CATGCGGTCGCGTTCGGTTGCACTACGCGTACTGTGAGCCAGAGTTGCCCGGCGCTCTCCGGCTGCGGTA
GTTCAGGCAGTTCAATCAACTGTTTACCTTGTGGAGCGACATCCAGAGGCACTTCACCGCTTGCCAGCGG
CTTACCATCCAGCGCCACCATCCAGTCGAGACCATCGGAAAGAACATGTGAGCAAAAGGCCAGCAAAAGG
CCAGGAACCGTAAAAAGGCCGCGTTGCTGGCGTTTTTCCATAGGCTCCGCCCCCCTGACGAGCATCACAA
AAATCGACGCTCAAGTCAGAGGTGGCGAAACCCGACAGGACTATAAAGATACCAGGCGTTTCCCCCTGGA
AGCTCCCTCGTGCGCTCTCCTGTTCCGACCCTGCCGCTTACCGGATACCTGTCCGCCTTTCTCCCTTCGG
GAAGCGTGGCGCTTTCTCATAGCTCACGCTGTAGGTATCTCAGTTCGGTGTAGGTCGTTCGCTCCAAGCT
GGGCTGTGTGCACGAACCCCCCGTTCAGCCCGACCGCTGCGCCTTATCCGGTAACTATCGTCTTGAGTCC
AACCCGGTAAGACACGACTTATCGCCACTGGCAGCAGCCACTGGTAACAGGATTAGCAGAGCGAGGTATG
TAGGCGGTGCTACAGAGTTCTTGAAGTGGTGGCCTAACTACGGCTACACTAGAAGAACAGTATTTGGTAT
CTGCGCTCTGCTGAAGCCAGTTACCTTCGGAAAAAGAGTTGGTAGCTCTTGATCCGGCAAACAAACCACC
GCTGGTAGCGGTGGTTTTTTTGTTTGCAAGCAGCAGATTACGCGCAGAAAAAAAGGATCTCAAGAAGATC
CTTTGATCTTTTCTACGGGGTCTGACGCTCAGTGGAACGAAAACTCACGTTAAGGGATTTTGGTCATGAG
ATTATCAAAAAGGATCTTCACCTAGATCCTTTTAAATTAAAAATGAAGTTTTAAATCAATCTAAAGTATA
TATGAGTAAACTTGGTCTGACAGTTACCAATGCTTAATCAGTGAGGCACCTATCTCAGCGATCTGTCTAT
TTCGTTCATCCATAGTTGCCTGACTCCCCGTCGTGTAGATAACTACGATACGGGAGGGCTTACCATCTGG
CCCCAGTGCTGCAATGATACCGCGAGATCCACGCTCACCGGCTCCAGATTTATCAGCAATAAACCAGCCA
GCCGGAAGGGCCGAGCGCAGAAGTGGTCCTGCAACTTTATCCGCCTCCATCCAGTCTATTAATTGTTGCC
GGGAAGCTAGAGTAAGTAGTTCGCCAGTTAATAGTTTGCGCAACGTTGTTGCCATTGCTACAGGCATCGT
GGTGTCACGCTCGTCGTTTGGTATGGCTTCATTCAGCTCCGGTTCCCAACGATCAAGGCGAGTTACATGA
TCCCCCATGTTGTGCAAAAAAGCGGTTAGCTCCTTCGGTCCTCCGATCGTTGTCAGAAGTAAGTTGGCCG
CAGTGTTATCACTCATGGTTATGGCAGCACTGCATAATTCTCTTACTGTCATGCCATCCGTAAGATGCTT
TTCTGTGACTGGTGAGTACTCAACCAAGTCATTCTGAGAATAGTGTATGCGGCGACCGAGTTGCTCTTGC
CCGGCGTCAATACGGGATAATACCGCGCCACATAGCAGAACTTTAAAAGTGCTCATCATTGGAAAACGTT
CTTCGGGGCGAAAACTCTCAAGGATCTTACCGCTGTTGAGATCCAGTTCGATGTAACCCACTCGTGCACC
CAACTGATCTTCAGCATCTTTTACTTTCACCAGCGTTTCTGGGTGAGCAAAAACAGGAAGGCAAAATGCC
GCAAAAAAGGGAATAAGGGCGACACGGAAATGTTGAATACTCATACTCTTCCTTTTTCAATATTATTGAA
GCATTTATCAGGGTTATTGTCTCATGAGCGGATACATATTTGAATGTATTTAGAAAAATAAACAAATAGG
GGTTCCGCGCACATTTCCCCGAAAAGTGCCACCTGACGTC
Features (pLannotate 1.2.2; 4 found; start..end, strand, type, name):
     16..236     -  CDS            lacZ (fragment): β-galactosidase; lacZ
    315..903     -  rep_origin     ori: high-copy-number ColE1/pMB1/pBR322/pUC origin of replication
   1074..1934    -  CDS            AmpR: β-lactamase; bla; confers resistance to ampicillin, carbenicillin, and related antibiotics
   1935..2039    -  promoter       AmpR promoter: bla
