[The description below was written by a language model from this plasmid's Addgene catalogue record and pLannotate feature annotations shown in this document.]
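Description:
pUC57-mini v2-HF24_F6 is a small (about 2.1 kb) synthetic-biology part plasmid built on the minimal pUC57-mini cloning backbone and maintained in E. coli. It replicates from a high-copy ColE1/pMB1/pUC-type origin and is selected with ampicillin through the β-lactamase gene (AmpR) driven by its native bla promoter. Apart from these propagation elements, the only other annotated feature is a short lacZ coding fragment of roughly 220 bp, which corresponds to the recorded insert. There is no annotated promoter or other expression element for the insert, consistent with a plasmid that simply stores a piece of DNA rather than expressing it.

The insert is fragment 6 of a set of 24 pieces into which an E. coli lacI/lacZ cassette was split. The set was designed as a Golden Gate assembly with high fidelity, meaning that the four-base overhangs joining neighbouring fragments were selected to minimise mismatched ligation. In Golden Gate cloning, a Type IIS restriction enzyme releases each fragment from its carrier plasmid with unique overhangs, and ligase joins the pieces in a defined order in a single reaction. The record does not state which Type IIS enzyme is used, the flanking sites or the overhangs for this fragment, and the cloning sites are listed as unknown. On its own the plasmid has no functional output. It is meant to be combined with the other 23 fragment plasmids of the set to rebuild the lacI/lacZ cassette, which serves as a test system for measuring the efficiency and accuracy of multi-fragment assembly. Because correct assembly should restore lacZ, a colony colour screen is the likely readout, though the record does not say so.
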