Addgene plasmid #195720: pUC57-mini v2-HF24_F6
Purpose: This plasmid carries a fragment from a 24-fragment lacI/lacZ cassette split that was designed as a Golden Gate assembly with high fidelity.
Depositing lab: Eric Cantor. Depositing organization: New England Biolabs. Publication: Comprehensive Profiling of Four Base Overhang Ligation Fidelity by T4 DNA Ligase and Application to DNA Assembly. Potapov V, Ong JL, Kucera RB, Langhorst BW, Bilotti K, Pryor JM, Cantor EJ, Canton B, Knight TF, Evans TC Jr, Lohman GJS. ACS Synth Biol. 2018 Nov 16;7(11):2665-2674. doi: 10.1021/acssynbio.8b00333. Epub 2018 Oct 29. PubMed 30335370.
Backbone
  Vector backbone: pUC57-mini
  Vector type: Synthetic Biology
Growth in bacteria
  Bacterial resistance: Ampicillin, 100 μg/mL
  Growth temperature: 37°C
  Growth strain: DH5alpha
  Copy number: High Copy
Gene/Insert
  Gene/Insert name: Fragment#6 of 24 fragment splits in lacI/lacZ cassette
  Species: E.coli
  Cloning method: Restriction Enzyme; 5′ cloning site Unknown (unknown if destroyed)
Terms and licenses: Academic/Nonprofit Terms; Industry Terms: Not Available to Industry
How to cite: pUC57-mini v2-HF24_F6 was a gift from Eric Cantor (Addgene plasmid # 195720 ; http://n2t.net/addgene:195720 ; RRID:Addgene_195720)
